>Addgene plasmid #135714 | psiCHECK2-miR-130a-3p | addgene full sequence | sequence record 322203 | Addgene NGS Result
AGATCTGCGCAGCACCATGGCCTGAAATAACCTCTGAAAGAGGAACTTGGTTAGGTACCTTCTGAGGCGG
AAAGAACCAGCTGTGGAATGTGTGTCAGTTAGGGTGTGGAAAGTCCCCAGGCTCCCCAGCAGGCAGAAGT
ATGCAAAGCATGCATCTCAATTAGTCAGCAACCAGGTGTGGAAAGTCCCCAGGCTCCCCAGCAGGCAGAA
GTATGCAAAGCATGCATCTCAATTAGTCAGCAACCATAGTCCCGCCCCTAACTCCGCCCATCCCGCCCCT
AACTCCGCCCAGTTCCGCCCATTCTCCGCCCCATGGCTGACTAATTTTTTTTATTTATGCAGAGGCCGAG
GCCGCCTCGGCCTCTGAGCTATTCCAGAAGTAGTGAGGAGGCTTTTTTGGAGGCCTAGGCTTTTGCAAAA
AGCTTGATTCTTCTGACACAACAGTCTCGAACTTAAGCTGCAGAAGTTGGTCGTGAGGCACTGGGCAGGT
AAGTATCAAGGTTACAAGACAGGTTTAAGGAGACCAATAGAAACTGGGCTTGTCGAGACAGAGAAGACTC
TTGCGTTTCTGATAGGCACCTATTGGTCTTACTGACATCCACTTTGCCTTTCTCTCCACAGGTGTCCACT
CCCAGTTCAATTACAGCTCTTAAGGCTAGAGTACTTAATACGACTCACTATAGGCTAGCCACCATGGCTT
CCAAGGTGTACGACCCCGAGCAACGCAAACGCATGATCACTGGGCCTCAGTGGTGGGCTCGCTGCAAGCA
AATGAACGTGCTGGACTCCTTCATCAACTACTATGATTCCGAGAAGCACGCCGAGAACGCCGTGATTTTT
CTGCATGGTAACGCTGCCTCCAGCTACCTGTGGAGGCACGTCGTGCCTCACATCGAGCCCGTGGCTAGAT
GCATCATCCCTGATCTGATCGGAATGGGTAAGTCCGGCAAGAGCGGGAATGGCTCATATCGCCTCCTGGA
TCACTACAAGTACCTCACCGCTTGGTTCGAGCTGCTGAACCTTCCAAAGAAAATCATCTTTGTGGGCCAC
GACTGGGGGGCTTGTCTGGCCTTTCACTACTCCTACGAGCACCAAGACAAGATCAAGGCCATCGTCCATG
CTGAGAGTGTCGTGGACGTGATCGAGTCCTGGGACGAGTGGCCTGACATCGAGGAGGATATCGCCCTGAT
CAAGAGCGAAGAGGGCGAGAAAATGGTGCTTGAGAATAACTTCTTCGTCGAGACCATGCTCCCAAGCAAG
ATCATGCGGAAACTGGAGCCTGAGGAGTTCGCTGCCTACCTGGAGCCATTCAAGGAGAAGGGCGAGGTTA
GACGGCCTACCCTCTCCTGGCCTCGCGAGATCCCTCTCGTTAAGGGAGGCAAGCCCGACGTCGTCCAGAT
TGTCCGCAACTACAACGCCTACCTTCGGGCCAGCGACGATCTGCCTAAGATGTTCATCGAGTCCGACCCT
GGGTTCTTTTCCAACGCTATTGTCGAGGGAGCTAAGAAGTTCCCTAACACCGAGTTCGTGAAGGTGAAGG
GCCTCCACTTCAGCCAGGAGGACGCTCCAGATGAAATGGGTAAGTACATCAAGAGCTTCGTGGAGCGCGT
GCTGAAGAACGAGCAGTAATTCTAGGCGATCGCTCGAGATGCCCTTTTAACATTGCACTGGCGGCCGCTG
GCCGCAATAAAATATCTTTATTTTCATTACATCTGTGTGTTGGTTTTTTGTGTGAGGATCTAAATGAGTC
TTCGGACCTCGCGGGGGCCGCTTAAGCGGTGGTTAGGGTTTGTCTGACGCGGGGGGAGGGGGAAGGAACG
AAACACTCTCATTCGGAGGCGGCTCGGGGTTTGGTCTTGGTGGCCACGGGCACGCAGAAGAGCGCCGCGA
TCCTCTTAAGCACCCCCCCGCCCTCCGTGGAGGCGGGGGTTTGGTCGGCGGGTGGTAACTGGCGGGCCGC
TGACTCGGGCGGGTCGCGCGCCCCAGAGTGTGACCTTTTCGGTCTGCTCGCAGACCCCCGGGCGGCGCCG
CCGCGGCGGCGACGGGCTCGCTGGGTCCTAGGCTCCATGGGGACCGTATACGTGGACAGGCTCTGGAGCA
TCCGCACGACTGCGGTGATATTACCGGAGACCTTCTGCGGGACGAGCCGGGTCACGCGGCTGACGCGGAG
CGTCCGTTGGGCGACAAACACCAGGACGGGGCACAGGTACACTATCTTGTCACCCGGAGGCGCGAGGGAC
TGCAGGAGCTTCAGGGAGTGGCGCAGCTGCTTCATCCCCGTGGCCCGTTGCTCGCGTTTGCTGGCGGTGT
CCCCGGAAGAAATATATTTGCATGTCTTTAGTTCTATGATGACACAAACCCCGCCCAGCGTCTTGTCATT
GGCGAATTCGAACACGCAGATGCAGTCGGGGCGGCGCGGTCCCAGGTCCACTTCGCATATTAAGGTGACG
CGTGTGGCCTCGAACACCGAGCGACCCTGCAGCGACCCGCTTAAAAGCTTGGCATTCCGGTACTGTTGGT
AAAGCCACCATGGCCGATGCTAAGAACATTAAGAAGGGCCCTGCTCCCTTCTACCCTCTGGAGGATGGCA
CCGCTGGCGAGCAGCTGCACAAGGCCATGAAGAGGTATGCCCTGGTGCCTGGCACCATTGCCTTCACCGA
TGCCCACATTGAGGTGGACATCACCTATGCCGAGTACTTCGAGATGTCTGTGCGCCTGGCCGAGGCCATG
AAGAGGTACGGCCTGAACACCAACCACCGCATCGTGGTGTGCTCTGAGAACTCTCTGCAGTTCTTCATGC
CAGTGCTGGGCGCCCTGTTCATCGGAGTGGCCGTGGCCCCTGCTAACGACATTTACAACGAGCGCGAGCT
GCTGAACAGCATGGGCATTTCTCAGCCTACCGTGGTGTTCGTGTCTAAGAAGGGCCTGCAGAAGATCCTG
AACGTGCAGAAGAAGCTGCCTATCATCCAGAAGATCATCATCATGGACTCTAAGACCGACTACCAGGGCT
TCCAGAGCATGTACACATTCGTGACATCTCATCTGCCTCCTGGCTTCAACGAGTACGACTTCGTGCCAGA
GTCTTTCGACAGGGACAAAACCATTGCCCTGATCATGAACAGCTCTGGGTCTACCGGCCTGCCTAAGGGC
GTGGCCCTGCCTCATCGCACCGCCTGTGTGCGCTTCTCTCACGCCCGCGACCCTATTTTCGGCAACCAGA
TCATCCCCGACACCGCTATTCTGAGCGTGGTGCCATTCCACCACGGCTTCGGCATGTTCACCACCCTGGG
CTACCTGATTTGCGGCTTTCGGGTGGTGCTGATGTACCGCTTCGAGGAGGAGCTGTTCCTGCGCAGCCTG
CAAGACTACAAAATTCAGTCTGCCCTGCTGGTGCCAACCCTGTTCAGCTTCTTCGCTAAGAGCACCCTGA
TCGACAAGTACGACCTGTCTAACCTGCACGAGATTGCCTCTGGCGGCGCCCCACTGTCTAAGGAGGTGGG
CGAAGCCGTGGCCAAGCGCTTTCATCTGCCAGGCATCCGCCAGGGCTACGGCCTGACCGAGACAACCAGC
GCCATTCTGATTACCCCAGAGGGCGACGACAAGCCTGGCGCCGTGGGCAAGGTGGTGCCATTCTTCGAGG
CCAAGGTGGTGGACCTGGACACCGGCAAGACCCTGGGAGTGAACCAGCGCGGCGAGCTGTGTGTGCGCGG
CCCTATGATTATGTCCGGCTACGTGAATAACCCTGAGGCCACAAACGCCCTGATCGACAAGGACGGCTGG
CTGCACTCTGGCGACATTGCCTACTGGGACGAGGACGAGCACTTCTTCATCGTGGACCGCCTGAAGTCTC
TGATCAAGTACAAGGGCTACCAGGTGGCCCCAGCCGAGCTGGAGTCTATCCTGCTGCAGCACCCTAACAT
TTTCGACGCCGGAGTGGCCGGCCTGCCCGACGACGATGCCGGCGAGCTGCCTGCCGCCGTCGTCGTGCTG
GAACACGGCAAGACCATGACCGAGAAGGAGATCGTGGACTATGTGGCCAGCCAGGTGACAACCGCCAAGA
AGCTGCGCGGCGGAGTGGTGTTCGTGGACGAGGTGCCCAAGGGCCTGACCGGCAAGCTGGACGCCCGCAA
GATCCGCGAGATCCTGATCAAGGCTAAGAAAGGCGGCAAGATCGCCGTGTAATAATTCTAGAGTCGGGGC
GGCCGGCCGCTTCGAGCAGACATGATAAGATACATTGATGAGTTTGGACAAACCACAACTAGAATGCAGT
GAAAAAAATGCTTTATTTGTGAAATTTGTGATGCTATTGCTTTATTTGTAACCATTATAAGCTGCAATAA
ACAAGTTAACAACAACAATTGCATTCATTTTATGTTTCAGGTTCAGGGGGAGGTGTGGGAGGTTTTTTAA
AGCAAGTAAAACCTCTACAAATGTGGTAAAATCGATAAGGATCCAGGTGGCACTTTTCGGGGAAATGTGC
GCGGAACCCCTATTTGTTTATTTTTCTAAATACATTCAAATATGTATCCGCTCATGAGACAATAACCCTG
ATAAATGCTTCAATAATATTGAAAAAGGAAGAGTATGAGTATTCAACATTTCCGTGTCGCCCTTATTCCC
TTTTTTGCGGCATTTTGCCTTCCTGTTTTTGCTCACCCAGAAACGCTGGTGAAAGTAAAAGATGCTGAAG
ATCAGTTGGGTGCACGAGTGGGTTACATCGAACTGGATCTCAACAGCGGTAAGATCCTTGAGAGTTTTCG
CCCCGAAGAACGTTTTCCAATGATGAGCACTTTTAAAGTTCTGCTATGTGGCGCGGTATTATCCCGTATT
GACGCCGGGCAAGAGCAACTCGGTCGCCGCATACACTATTCTCAGAATGACTTGGTTGAGTACTCACCAG
TCACAGAAAAGCATCTTACGGATGGCATGACAGTAAGAGAATTATGCAGTGCTGCCATAACCATGAGTGA
TAACACTGCGGCCAACTTACTTCTGACAACGATCGGAGGACCGAAGGAGCTAACCGCTTTTTTGCACAAC
ATGGGGGATCATGTAACTCGCCTTGATCGTTGGGAACCGGAGCTGAATGAAGCCATACCAAACGACGAGC
GTGACACCACGATGCCTGTAGCAATGGCAACAACGTTGCGCAAACTATTAACTGGCGAACTACTTACTCT
AGCTTCCCGGCAACAATTAATAGACTGGATGGAGGCGGATAAAGTTGCAGGACCACTTCTGCGCTCGGCC
CTTCCGGCTGGCTGGTTTATTGCTGATAAATCTGGAGCCGGTGAGCGTGGGTCTCGCGGTATCATTGCAG
CACTGGGGCCAGATGGTAAGCCCTCCCGTATCGTAGTTATCTACACGACGGGGAGTCAGGCAACTATGGA
TGAACGAAATAGACAGATCGCTGAGATAGGTGCCTCACTGATTAAGCATTGGTAACTGTCAGACCAAGTT
TACTCATATATACTTTAGATTGATTTAAAACTTCATTTTTAATTTAAAAGGATCTAGGTGAAGATCCTTT
TTGATAATCTCATGACCAAAATCCCTTAACGTGAGTTTTCGTTCCACTGAGCGTCAGACCCCGTAGAAAA
GATCAAAGGATCTTCTTGAGATCCTTTTTTTCTGCGCGTAATCTGCTGCTTGCAAACAAAAAAACCACCG
CTACCAGCGGTGGTTTGTTTGCCGGATCAAGAGCTACCAACTCTTTTTCCGAAGGTAACTGGCTTCAGCA
GAGCGCAGATACCAAATACTGTTCTTCTAGTGTAGCCGTAGTTAGGCCACCACTTCAAGAACTCTGTAGC
ACCGCCTACATACCTCGCTCTGCTAATCCTGTTACCAGTGGCTGCTGCCAGTGGCGATAAGTCGTGTCTT
ACCGGGTTGGACTCAAGACGATAGTTACCGGATAAGGCGCAGCGGTCGGGCTGAACGGGGGGTTCGTGCA
CACAGCCCAGCTTGGAGCGAACGACCTACACCGAACTGAGATACCTACAGCGTGAGCTATGAGAAAGCGC
CACGCTTCCCGAAGGGAGAAAGGCGGACAGGTATCCGGTAAGCGGCAGGGTCGGAACAGGAGAGCGCACG
AGGGAGCTTCCAGGGGGAAACGCCTGGTATCTTTATAGTCCTGTCGGGTTTCGCCACCTCTGACTTGAGC
GTCGATTTTTGTGATGCTCGTCAGGGGGGCGGAGCCTATGGAAAAACGCCAGCAACGCGGCCTTTTTACG
GTTCCTGGCCTTTTGCTGGCCTTTTGCTCACATGGCTCGAC
Features (pLannotate 1.2.2; 12 found; start..end, strand, type, name):
     62..419     +  promoter       SV40 promoter: SV40 enhancer and early promoter
    489..621     +  intron         chimeric intron: chimera between introns from human β-globin and immunoglobulin heavy chain genes
    666..684     +  promoter       T7 promoter: promoter for bacteriophage T7 RNA polymerase
    694..1629    +  CDS            hRluc: Renilla luciferase human codon-optimized
   1686..1734    +  polyA_signal   poly(A) signal: synthetic polyadenylation signal
   1743..2494    +  promoter       HSV TK promoter: herpes simplex virus thymidine kinase promoter
   2530..4182    +  CDS            luciferase: firefly luciferase; luc+; enhanced luc+ version of the luciferase gene AAS38485.1 42718124.0
   4226..4347    -  polyA_signal   SV40 poly(A) signal: SV40 polyadenylation signal
   4370..4438    -  CDS            large T antigen (fragment): large T antigen from SV40 (simian virus 40)
   4480..4584    +  promoter       AmpR promoter: bla
   4585..5445    +  CDS            AmpR: β-lactamase; bla; confers resistance to ampicillin, carbenicillin, and related antibiotics
   5616..6204    +  rep_origin     ori: high-copy-number ColE1/pMB1/pBR322/pUC origin of replication
