[The description below was written by a language model from this plasmid's Addgene catalogue record and pLannotate feature annotations shown in this document.]
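Description:
psiCHECK2-miR-130a-3p is a dual-luciferase microRNA sensor built on the Promega psiCHECK-2 mammalian expression backbone. It is propagated in E. coli as a high-copy plasmid through a ColE1/pUC-type origin of replication and is selected with ampicillin via the β-lactamase (AmpR) gene under its native bla promoter. No mammalian selection marker is annotated, which fits use by transient transfection.

The plasmid carries two independent reporter units. In the first, the SV40 enhancer/early promoter, followed by a chimeric β-globin/immunoglobulin intron that improves transcript processing, drives human codon-optimized Renilla luciferase (hRluc), and the unit ends in a synthetic poly(A) signal. A T7 promoter just upstream of hRluc also permits in vitro transcription. The insert is a synthetic sequence that is the reverse complement of miR-130a-3p, forming a perfectly matched target site for that microRNA. It is not separately annotated in the feature table and the cloning sites are recorded as unknown. In psiCHECK-2 designs such sites normally lie in the short interval between the hRluc stop codon and the synthetic poly(A) signal, so they become part of the Renilla 3′ UTR.

The second unit uses the HSV thymidine kinase promoter to express firefly luciferase (luc+) with an SV40 poly(A) signal, giving an internal control that the microRNA does not target.

When miR-130a-3p is active in transfected cells, it binds the complementary site and represses the Renilla transcript, lowering the Renilla signal relative to firefly. The Renilla/firefly ratio therefore reports miR-130a-3p activity, normalized for transfection efficiency. This makes the construct useful for testing microRNA mimics, inhibitors, or competing endogenous RNAs.
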