Addgene plasmid #135714: psiCHECK2-miR-130a-3p
Purpose: Mammalian expression vector, Luciferase reporter to test activity of miRNA (miR-130a-3p)
Depositing lab: Florian Karreth. Depositing organization: H. Lee Moffitt Cancer Center and Research Institute.
Backbone
  Vector backbone: psiCHECK-2
  Backbone manufacturer: Promega
  Vector type: Mammalian Expression
Growth in bacteria
  Bacterial resistance: Ampicillin, 100 μg/mL
  Growth temperature: 37°C
  Growth strain: DH5alpha
  Copy number: High Copy
Gene/Insert
  Gene/Insert name: miR-130-3p reverse complement
  Species: Synthetic
  Cloning method: Restriction Enzyme; 5′ cloning site Unknown (unknown if destroyed); 3′ cloning site Unknown (unknown if destroyed)
Terms and licenses: Academic/Nonprofit Terms; Industry Terms: Not Available to Industry
How to cite: psiCHECK2-miR-130a-3p was a gift from Florian Karreth (Addgene plasmid # 135714 ; http://n2t.net/addgene:135714 ; RRID:Addgene_135714)
